Addgene plasmid #111801: pUAST-Myc-dATG1
Purpose: Insect Expression of dAtg1
Depositing lab: Jun Hee Lee. Depositing organization: University of Michigan. Publication: Drosophila Fip200 is an essential regulator of autophagy that attenuates both growth and aging. Kim M, Park HL, Park HW, Ro SH, Nam SG, Reed JM, Guan JL, Lee JH. Autophagy. 2013 Aug;9(8):1201-13. doi: 10.4161/auto.24811. Epub 2013 May 14. PubMed 23819996.
Backbone
  Vector backbone: pUAST
  Vector type: Insect Expression
Growth in bacteria
  Bacterial resistance: Ampicillin, 100 μg/mL
  Growth temperature: 37°C
  Growth strain: DH5alpha
  Copy number: Unknown
Gene/Insert
  Gene/Insert name: dAtg1
  Species: D. melanogaster (fly)
  Entrez Gene: Atg1 (a.k.a. Dmel_CG10967, ATG1, CG10967, DK-4, DmATG1, Dmel\CG10967, ULK1, UNC 51-like, Unc-51, Unc51, anon-WO0118547.287, atg, atg-1, atg1, dATG1, dAtg1, l(3)00305, unc-51, unc51)
  Tag / fusion protein: Myc (N terminal on insert)
  Cloning method: Restriction Enzyme; 5′ cloning site unknown (unknown if destroyed); 3′ cloning site unknown (unknown if destroyed)
  Sequencing primers: 5′ 5' pUAST
Terms and licenses: Academic/Nonprofit Terms; Industry Terms: Not Available to Industry
How to cite: pUAST-Myc-dATG1 was a gift from Jun Hee Lee (Addgene plasmid # 111801 ; http://n2t.net/addgene:111801 ; RRID:Addgene_111801)
