[The description below was written by a language model from this plasmid's Addgene catalogue record and pLannotate feature annotations shown in this document.]
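Description:
pUAST-Myc-dATG1 is a Drosophila expression and P-element transformation plasmid built on the pUAST backbone, carrying the D. melanogaster autophagy kinase gene Atg1 (the fly ULK1/unc-51 homologue) with an N-terminal Myc epitope tag. The roughly 12 kb plasmid is propagated in E. coli through a ColE1/pUC-type origin and selected with ampicillin via the β-lactamase gene. Small remnants of pBR322 bom and rop sequences are also annotated in the bacterial portion.

The expression cassette follows the standard GAL4/UAS design. Five tandem GAL4-binding UAS sites sit upstream of the hsp70 promoter, so transcription depends on GAL4 supplied in trans, for example from a driver line in flies or a co-transfected GAL4 plasmid in insect cells. A Myc tag match lies directly downstream of the promoter. The following stretch of about 2.6 kb carries no annotation in the feature table; given its position and the catalogue entry, it presumably holds the Atg1 coding sequence. Downstream, the SV40 small t intron and SV40 polyadenylation signal provide transcript processing. The T antigen and NLS matches in this region are fragments of that SV40 terminator segment, not expressed payload.

A mini-white eye-colour marker follows the cassette, and P element 5′ and 3′ end sequences are annotated, allowing transposase-mediated germline integration and identification of transformants by eye pigmentation. Several additional mini-white and P element fragment calls appear around the backbone, and their arrangement should be checked against the sequence. The record gives the purpose as insect expression of dAtg1, and the associated publication concerns regulation of autophagy, growth and aging in Drosophila. The cloning sites used are not recorded.
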