Features (pLannotate 1.2.2; 22 found; start..end, strand, type, name):
     96..599     +  gene           mini-white (fragment): white; This modified version of the white gene lacks part of the first intron.
    598..667     -  misc_feature   bom (fragment): basis of mobility region from pBR322
    769..804     -  CDS            rop (fragment): Rop protein, which maintains plasmids at low copy number; rop
    899..1003    +  promoter       AmpR promoter: bla
   1004..1864    +  CDS            AmpR: β-lactamase; bla; confers resistance to ampicillin, carbenicillin, and related antibiotics
   2035..2623    +  rep_origin     ori: high-copy-number ColE1/pMB1/pBR322/pUC origin of replication
   2629..2857    +  CDS            mini-white (fragment): Drosophila white gene eye color pigment; white; This is a modified version of the white gene lacking part of the first intron.
   2858..3443    +  misc_feature   P element 5' end: No description available
   3454..4299    -  gene           mini-white (fragment): white; This modified version of the white gene lacks part of the first intron.
   4299..4531    -  misc_feature   P element 3' end: P element 3' end
   4573..4594    -  misc_feature   MCS (fragment): pUC18/19 multiple cloning site
   4593..4687    +  protein_bind   5X UAS: five tandem copies of the "ScaI site" 17-mer CGGAGTACTGTCCTCCG, an upstream activating sequence (UAS) that efficiently binds yeast Gal4 (Webster et al., 1988; Pfeiffer et al., 2010) GAL4
   4706..4944    +  promoter       hsp70 promoter: Drosophila melanogaster hsp70Bb promoter
   4975..5004    +  CDS            3xMyc (fragment): 3 tandem Myc epitope tags
   7595..7669    +  CDS            small t antigen (fragment): SV40 (simian virus 40) small t antigen
   7671..7736    +  intron         small t intron: SV40 (simian virus 40) small t antigen intron
   7866..7886    +  CDS            SV40 NLS: nuclear localization signal of SV40 (simian virus 40) large T antigen
   7893..8027    +  CDS            LT_POVHA (fragment): Protein inferred from homology: Swiss-Prot protein existence level 3. Isoform large T antigen is a key early protein essential for both driving viral replication and inducing cellular transformation. Plays a role in viral genome replication by driving entry of quiescent cells into the cell cycle and by autoregulating the synthesis of viral early mRNA. Displays highly oncogenic activities by corrupting the host cellular checkpoint mechanisms that guard cell division and the transcription, replication, and repair of DNA. Participates in the modulation of cellular gene expression preceeding viral
   8052..8135    +  CDS            large T antigen (fragment): large T antigen from SV40 (simian virus 40)
   8158..8292    +  polyA_signal   SV40 poly(A) signal: SV40 polyadenylation signal
   8310..11964   +  gene           mini-white (fragment): white; This modified version of the white gene lacks part of the first intron.
  11964..96      +  misc_feature   P element 3' end (fragment) (across the origin): P element 3' end
>Addgene plasmid #111801 | pUAST-Myc-dATG1 | addgene full sequence | sequence record 212346 | Addgene  NGS Result
CACTCAGAATACTATTCCTTTCACTCGCACTTATTGCAAGCATACGTTAAGTGGATGTCTCTTGCCGACG
GGACCACCTTATGTTATTTCATCATGGTCTGGCCATTCTCATCGTGAGCTTCCGGGTGCTCGCATATCTG
GCTCTAAGACTTCGGGCCCGACGCAAGGAGTAGCCGACATATATCCGAAATAACTGCTTGTTTTTTTTTT
TTACCATTATTACCATCGTGTTTACTGTTTATTGCCCCCTCAAAAAGCTAATGTAATTATATTTGTGCCA
ATAAAAACAAGATATGACCTATAGAATACAAGTATTTCCCCTTCGAACATCCCCACAAGTAGACTTTGGA
TTTGTCTTCTAACCAAAAGACTTACACACCTGCATACCTTACATCAAAAACTCGTTTATCGCTACATAAA
ACACCGGGATATATTTTTTATATACATACTTTTCAAATCGCGCGCCCTCTTCATAATTCACCTCCACCAC
ACCACGTTTCGTAGTTGCTCTTTCGCTGTCTCCCACCCGCTCTCCGCAACACATTCACCTTTTGTTCGAC
GACCTTGGAGCGACTGTCGTTAGTTCCGCGCGATTCGGTGCGGTATTTCACACCGCATATGGTGCACTCT
CAGTACAATCTGCTCTGATGCCGCATAGTTAAGCCAGCCCCGACACCCGCCAACACCCGCTGACGCGCCC
TGACGGGCTTGTCTGCTCCCGGCATCCGCTTACAGACAAGCTGTGACCGTCTCCGGGAGCTGCATGTGTC
AGAGGTTTTCACCGTCATCACCGAAACGCGCGAGACGAAAGGGCCTCGTGATACGCCTATTTTTATAGGT
TAATGTCATGATAATAATGGTTTCTTAGACGTCAGGTGGCACTTTTCGGGGAAATGTGCGCGGAACCCCT
ATTTGTTTATTTTTCTAAATACATTCAAATATGTATCCGCTCATGAGACAATAACCCTGATAAATGCTTC
AATAATATTGAAAAAGGAAGAGTATGAGTATTCAACATTTCCGTGTCGCCCTTATTCCCTTTTTTGCGGC
ATTTTGCCTTCCTGTTTTTGCTCACCCAGAAACGCTGGTGAAAGTAAAAGATGCTGAAGATCAGTTGGGT
GCACGAGTGGGTTACATCGAACTGGATCTCAACAGCGGTAAGATCCTTGAGAGTTTTCGCCCCGAAGAAC
GTTTTCCAATGATGAGCACTTTTAAAGTTCTGCTATGTGGCGCGGTATTATCCCGTATTGACGCCGGGCA
AGAGCAACTCGGTCGCCGCATACACTATTCTCAGAATGACTTGGTTGAGTACTCACCAGTCACAGAAAAG
CATCTTACGGATGGCATGACAGTAAGAGAATTATGCAGTGCTGCCATAACCATGAGTGATAACACTGCGG
CCAACTTACTTCTGACAACGATCGGAGGACCGAAGGAGCTAACCGCTTTTTTGCACAACATGGGGGATCA
TGTAACTCGCCTTGATCGTTGGGAACCGGAGCTGAATGAAGCCATACCAAACGACGAGCGTGACACCACG
ATGCCTGTAGCAATGGCAACAACGTTGCGCAAACTATTAACTGGCGAACTACTTACTCTAGCTTCCCGGC
AACAATTAATAGACTGGATGGAGGCGGATAAAGTTGCAGGACCACTTCTGCGCTCGGCCCTTCCGGCTGG
CTGGTTTATTGCTGATAAATCTGGAGCCGGTGAGCGTGGGTCTCGCGGTATCATTGCAGCACTGGGGCCA
GATGGTAAGCCCTCCCGTATCGTAGTTATCTACACGACGGGGAGTCAGGCAACTATGGATGAACGAAATA
GACAGATCGCTGAGATAGGTGCCTCACTGATTAAGCATTGGTAACTGTCAGACCAAGTTTACTCATATAT
ACTTTAGATTGATTTAAAACTTCATTTTTAATTTAAAAGGATCTAGGTGAAGATCCTTTTTGATAATCTC
ATGACCAAAATCCCTTAACGTGAGTTTTCGTTCCACTGAGCGTCAGACCCCGTAGAAAAGATCAAAGGAT
CTTCTTGAGATCCTTTTTTTCTGCGCGTAATCTGCTGCTTGCAAACAAAAAAACCACCGCTACCAGCGGT
GGTTTGTTTGCCGGATCAAGAGCTACCAACTCTTTTTCCGAAGGTAACTGGCTTCAGCAGAGCGCAGATA
CCAAATACTGTTCTTCTAGTGTAGCCGTAGTTAGGCCACCACTTCAAGAACTCTGTAGCACCGCCTACAT
ACCTCGCTCTGCTAATCCTGTTACCAGTGGCTGCTGCCAGTGGCGATAAGTCGTGTCTTACCGGGTTGGA
CTCAAGACGATAGTTACCGGATAAGGCGCAGCGGTCGGGCTGAACGGGGGGTTCGTGCACACAGCCCAGC
TTGGAGCGAACGACCTACACCGAACTGAGATACCTACAGCGTGAGCTATGAGAAAGCGCCACGCTTCCCG
AAGGGAGAAAGGCGGACAGGTATCCGGTAAGCGGCAGGGTCGGAACAGGAGAGCGCACGAGGGAGCTTCC
AGGGGGAAACGCCTGGTATCTTTATAGTCCTGTCGGGTTTCGCCACCTCTGACTTGAGCGTCGATTTTTG
TGATGCTCGTCAGGGGGGCGGAGCCTATGGAAAAACGCCTTCTTCTTGAACTCGGGCTCGGTGCCAGTAT
ACCTCAAATGGTTGTCGTACCTCTCATGGTTCCGTTACGCCAACGAGGGTCTGCTGATTAACCAATGGGC
GGACGTGGAGCCGGGCGAAATTAGCTGCACATCGTCGAACACCACGTGCCCCAGTTCGGGCAAGGTCATC
CTGGAGACGCTTAACTTCTCCGCCGCCGATCTGCCGCTGGACTACGTGGGTCTGGCCCATGATGAAATAA
CATAAGGTGGTCCCGTCGATAGCCGAAGCTTACCGAAGTATACACTTAAATTCAGTGCACGTTTGCTTGT
TGAGAGGAAAGGTTGTGTGCGGACGAATTTTTTTTTGAAAACATTAACCCTTACGTGGAATAAAAAAAAA
TGAAATATTGCAAATTTTGCTGCAAAGCTGTGACTGGAGTAAAATTAATTCACGTGCCGAAGTGTGCTAT
TAAGAGAAAATTGTGGGAGCAGAGCCTTGGGTGCAGCCTTGGTGAAAACTCCCAAATTTGTGATACCCAC
TTTAATGATTCGCAGTGGAAGGCTGCACCTGCAAAAGGTCAGACATTTAAAAGGAGGCGACTCAACGCAG
ATGCCGTACCTAGTAAAGTGATAGAGCCTGAACCAGAAAAGATAAAAGAAGGCTATACCAGTGGGAGTAC
ACAAACAGAGTAAGTTTGAATAGTAAAAAAAATCATTTATGTAAACAATAACGTGACTGTGCGTTAGGTC
CTGTTCATTGTTTAATGAAAATAAGAGCTTGAGGGAAAAAATTCGTACTTTGGAGTACGAAATGCGTCGT
TTAGAGCAGCAGCCGAATTAATTCTAGTTCCAGTGAAATCCAAGCATTTTCTAAATTAAATGTATTCTTA
TTATTATAGTTGTTATTTTTGATATATATAAACAACACTATTATGCCCACCATTTTTTTGAGATGCATCT
ACACAAGGAACAAACACTGGATGTCACTTTCAGTTCAAATTGTAACGCTAATCACTCCGAACAGGTCACA
AAAAATTACCTTAAAAAGTCATAATATTAAATTAGAATAAATATAGCTGTGAGGGAAATATATACAAATA
TATTGGAGCAAATAAATTGTACATACAAATATTTATTACTAATTTCTATTGAGACGAAATGAACCACTCG
GAACCATTTGAGCGAACCGAATCGCGCGGAACTAACGACAGTCGCTCCAAGGTCGTCGAACAAAAGGTGA
ATGTGTTGCGGAGAGCGGGTGGGAGACAGCGAAAGAGCAACTACGAAACGTGGTGTGGTGGAGGTGAATT
ATGAAGAGGGCGCGCGATTTGAAAAGTATGTATATAAAAAATATATCCCGGTGTTTTATGTAGCGATAAA
CGAGTTTTTGATGTAAGGTATGCAGGTGTGTAAGTCTTTTGGTTAGAAGACAAATCCAAAGTCTACTTGT
GGGGATGTTCGAAGGGGAAATACTTGTATTCTATAGGTCATATCTTGTTTTTATTGGCACAAATATAATT
ACATTAGCTTTTTGAGGGGGCAATAAACAGTAAACACGATGGTAATAATGGTAAAAAAAAAAAACAAGCA
GTTATTTCGGATATATGTCGGCTACTCCTTGCGTCGGGCCCGAAGTCTTAGAGCCAGATATGCGAGCACC
CGGAAGCTCACGATGAGAATGGCCAGACCATGATGAAATAACATAAGGTGGTCCCGTCGGCAAGAGACAT
CCACTTAACGTATGCTTGCAATAAGTGCGAGTGAAAGGAATAGTATTCTGAGTGTCGTATTGAGTCTGAG
TGAGACAGCGATATGATTGTTGATTAACCCTTAGCATGTCCGTGGGGTTTGAATTAACTCATAATATTAA
TTAGACGAAATTATTTTTAAAGTTTTATTTTTAATAATTTGCGAGTACGCAAAGCTTGGCTGCATCCAAC
GCGTTGGGAGCTCTCCGGATCCAAGCTTGCATGCCTGCAGGTCGGAGTACTGTCCTCCGAGCGGAGTACT
GTCCTCCGAGCGGAGTACTGTCCTCCGAGCGGAGTACTGTCCTCCGAGCGGAGTACTGTCCTCCGAGCGG
AGACTCTAGCGAGCGCCGGAGTATAAATAGAGGCGCTTCGTCTACGGAGCGACAATTCAATTCAAACAAG
CAAAGTGAACACGTCGCTAAGCGAAAGCTAAGCAAATAAACAAGCGCAGCTGAACAAGCTAAACAATCTG
CAGTAAAGTGCAAGTTAAAGTGAATCAATTAAAAGTAACCAGCAACCAAGTAAATCAACTGCAACTACTG
AAATCTGCCAAGAAGTAATTATTGAATACAAGAAGAGAACTCTGAATAGGGAATTGGGAATTGCCACCAT
GGAACAGAAACTCATCTCTGAAGAGGATCTGGAATTCATGAATATTGTCGGGGAATATGAATACAGCTCC
AAGGATATGCTGGGCCATGGCGCCTTTGCCGTCGTCTACAAAGGACGTCATCGCAAGAAACACATGCCGG
TGGCCATCAAGTGCATCACGAAGAAGGGACAACTGAAGACGCAGAATCTGCTCGGCAAGGAGATCAAGAT
CCTGAAGGAGCTCACCGAGCTGCACCATGAGAATGTGGTGGCTCTGCTGGACTGCAAGGAGTCCCAGGAT
TGCGTCAGCCTGGTCATGGAGTATTGCAATGGCGGCGACTTGGCGGATTATCTGAGTGTCAAGGGGACGC
TCAGCGAGGATACCGTTAGACTCTTCCTCGTGCAACTAGCTGGTGCTATGAAAGCACTTTATACCAAAGG
AATTGTGCATCGTGATCTCAAGCCACAAAACATTTTGCTATCGCACAATTATGGCAAAACATTGCCAGCT
CCATCGAAAATAACCCTGAAAATTGCGGATTTTGGGTTTGCGCGATTCCTGAACGAGGGCGCCATGGCAG
CCACTCTGTGCGGCTCTCCCATGTATATGGCGCCCGAGGTGATCATGTCGCTGCAGTACGACTCCAAGGC
GGATCTCTGGTCGCTGGGAACGATTGTCTACCAGTGTTTGACTGGCAAGGCGCCATTCTATGCACAAACG
CCCAACGAACTGAAGTCCTACTACGAGCAGAATGCTAACCTGGCACCAAAAATTCCAAGTGGCGTGTCAC
CGGATCTGAGGGATCTGCTGCTGTGCCTGCTGCGCCGCAACTCCAAGGATCGCATCTCGTACGAGAGCTT
CTTTGTTCACCGCTTCCTTCAGGGCAAGAAGGCGGCCGTGTCGCCAGGTGAGCCTAGTCAAGCAGCCAAC
CTGCGACGACGAGTCTCTAAGAGTGGTGTTCTTCCAGTTGACATGCCACCGCTTGGCGGAACACCACCTG
CCAAGGCCAAGAGCCCCTTGCAGCAGCAGCTGGAGCAGGAACTGAAGCTGGTCAAGCTGGCCGAGCAACA
GCAGAAGGAGCGCGAGGAGCAGGAGGCCCAGGAGGACGAGAACACGGTGTCCGTGGTGGCCAATCCGGCC
ATTTGTGCCACCATCACCAACGTAGGTGTCCTGTGCGACAGTGAGAACAACAGCGGTTCTTGCAGCTCCC
ACGAGGACTCCGATGACTTTGTGCTGGTGCCAAAGAACCTTCCGGAGGACCAGCGACAGGGTCTGGCCCA
AGTCCAAGCCCAGCCCGCTTCCGGTGGCCAACGTCCACAGCAGCAACAAAATCAATCCAGTCCGCCACGT
CCCAGCAGTCTGCCCATCTCTGAACCCAAACCAGTACCGGCTCCCGCTCGGCGGCAGGTGGCCAGGCCCG
GGCCGTTAACGGTAGCCACACTGGGTGGCCAGCAGATACCCCGATCGCAGCCAATTAGCGTAAAGCAACC
GCGACCGGATCAGCGCAAGAGCAGTGTGAGCAGTGACATTAACTCGATCTCACCGCCGGCGGTGCAGTTT
GCCATTGGAACGCCGCCTACACGTATGCGTTCTGCCTCTGGTGGATCGCTGTCGGAGACACCGCCGCCGC
ATGCACCGAGCACCTGGCAGGTGTCGCCAGGACACTCGCAATCGCCGTTGCGTCGAAGCGGCAATAGCTC
GCCAGTTCTGCCATCCGCTGCGCTTACCAAATTGCCCACTTTGGGCAGTCCAACAATGCTGGTGGCGCCG
GGATCATTGGGCTCGATTGGTTCGGCGGGCAGTGGATCGGAGAACAACAATCAGCATCACATGCTGGGAC
CGCGAGCTTTTACGCTGCCCGAACTGGGGGCCACTGGTGGCCTACATAGTCTGCTGGACACAGGAGCCGG
CGGCGGTGGGGAACCACATGCATTCCAGGCCCCAGAACTGTCCGAAGAGACGCTGATGGATCGCGAGCAC
AACGAGACATTGTCCAAGCTGAACTTTGTGCTGGCGCTCACCGATTGTATCCAGGAAGTTGCCGATTCGC
GATGCGCACCGCTCTCCACGTTCATGGTGGCCGGCAGTCAGTCGGCGGCGCAAGCGGCGTCAGCGGATGC
ACAGCAGATACCGCCGCACGCACCTGAGCACTGCAAACGGGCCGAGCGCCTGGTGCTGCTCGTCCGGGGA
CTGCAGCTCCTATCGTCCGGGATGAATCTGGCTTCCCAGCAGCTAAGCAATGGCCAGCTAAAGCCGTCGT
CCAATGTGAAGAATGCTTTGCTCACCATGAACGCCAAATACCGGAGCATGCTGTTCGAATCGAAACGCCT
CAATGGCAGCGGACTATTGCAGAAGGCGAATGCATTTAACATAACGGCGGACAAGATTCTCTATGACTAC
GCACTGGATATGTGCCAGGCCGCTGCTCTGGATGAGCTACTGAAGAACACGAAGAATTGCTTCGAACGTT
ACAACACGGCACACATTCTGCTTCATTCGTTGGTGCAAAAGTGCAATCATCCGCAGGACAAAATGATGCT
GAACAAATATCGCGATGCCGTTGAGAAGCGTTTGAGCATATTGCAGCAGCATGGCTATATATACATGACC
GATGAGAATGCTTAGCTCGAGGGTACCTCTAGAGGATCTTTGTGAAGGAACCTTACTTCTGTGGTGTGAC
ATAATTGGACAAACTACCTACAGAGATTTAAAGCTCTAAGGTAAATATAAAATTTTTAAGTGTATAATGT
GTTAAACTACTGATTCTAATTGTTTGTGTATTTTAGATTCCAACCTATGGAACTGATGAATGGGAGCAGT
GGTGGAATGCCTTTAATGAGGAAAACCTGTTTTGCTCAGAAGAAATGCCATCTAGTGATGATGAGGCTAC
TGCTGACTCTCAACATTCTACTCCTCCAAAAAAGAAGAGAAAGGTAGAAGACCCCAAGGACTTTCCTTCA
GAATTGCTAAGTTTTTTGAGTCATGCTGTGTTTAGTAATAGAACTCTTGCTTGCTTTGCTATTTACACCA
CAAAGGAAAAAGCTGCACTGCTATACAAGAAAATTATGGAAAAATATTTGATGTATAGTGCCTTGACTAG
AGATCATAATCAGCCATACCACATTTGTAGAGGTTTTACTTGCTTTAAAAAACCTCCCACACCTCCCCCT
GAACCTGAAACATAAAATGAATGCAATTGTTGTTGTTAACTTGTTTATTGCAGCTTATAATGGTTACAAA
TAAAGCAATAGCATCACAAATTTCACAAATAAAGCATTTTTTTCACTGCATTCTAGTTGTGGTTTGTCCA
AACTCATCAATGTATCTTATCATGTCTGGATCCACTAGAAGGCCTAATTCTAGTATGTATGTAAGTTAAT
AAAACCCATTTTTGCGGAAAGTAGATAAAAAAAACATTTTTTTTTTTTACTGCACTGGATATCATTGAAC
TTATCTGATCAGTTTTAAATTTACTTCGATCCAAGGGTATTTGATGTACCAGGTTCTTTCGATTACCTCT
CACTCAAAATGACATTCCACTCAAAGTCAGCGCTGTTTGCCTCCTTCTCTGTCCACAGAAATATCGCCGT
CTCTTTCGCCGCTGCGTCCGCTATCTCTTTCGCCACCGTTTGTAGCGTTACGTAGCGTCAATGTCCGCCT
TCAGTTGCATTTTGTCAGCGGTTTCGTGACGAAGCTCCAAGCGGTTTACGCCATCAATTAAACACAAAGT
GCTGTGCCAAAACTCCTCTCGCTTCTTATTTTTGTTTGTTTTTTGAGTGATTGGGGTGGTGATTGGTTTT
GGGTGGGTAAGCAGGGGAAAGTGTGAAAAATCCCGGCAATGGGCCAAGAGGATCAGGAGCTATTAATTCG
CGGAGGCAGCAAACACCCATCTGCCGAGCATCTGAACAATGTGAGTAGTACATGTGCATACATCTTAAGT
TCACTTGATCTATAGGAACTGCGATTGCAACATCAAATTGTCTGCGGCGTGAGAACTGCGACCCACAAAA
ATCCCAAACCGCAATTGCACAAACAAATAGTGACACGAAACAGATTATTCTGGTAGCTGTTCTCGCTATA
TAAGACAATTTTTGAGATCATATCATGATCAAGACATCTAAAGGCATTCATTTTCGACTATATTCTTTTT
TACAAAAAATATAACAACCAGATATTTTAAGCTGATCCTAGATGCACAAAAAATAAATAAAAGTATAAAC
CTACTTCGTAGGATACTTCGGGGTACTTTTTGTTCGGGGTTAGATGAGCATAACGCTTGTAGTTGATATT
TGAGATCCCCTATCATTGCAGGGTGACAGCGGAGCGGCTTCGCAGAGCTGCATTAACCAGGGCTTCGGGC
AGGCCAAAAACTACGGCACGCTCCGGCCACCCAGTCCGCCGGAGGACTCCGGTTCAGGGAGCGGCCAACT
AGCCGAGAACCTCACCTATGCCTGGCACAATATGGACATCTTTGGGGCGGTCAATCAGCCGGGCTCCGGA
TGGCGGCAGCTGGTCAACCGGACACGCGGACTATTCTGCAACGAGCGACACATACCGGCGCCCAGGAAAC
ATTTGCTCAAGAACGGTGAGTTTCTATTCGCAGTCGGCTGATCTGTGTGAAATCTTAATAAAGGGTCCAA
TTACCAATTTGAAACTCAGTTTGCGGCGTGGCCTATCCGGGCGAACTTTTGGCCGTGATGGGCAGTTCCG
GTGCCGGAAAGACGACCCTGCTGAATGCCCTTGCCTTTCGATCGCCGCAGGGCATCCAAGTATCGCCATC
CGGGATGCGACTGCTCAATGGCCAACCTGTGGACGCCAAGGAGATGCAGGCCAGGTGCGCCTATGTCCAG
CAGGATGACCTCTTTATCGGCTCCCTAACGGCCAGGGAACACCTGATTTTCCAAGCCATGGTGCGGATGC
CACGACATCTGACCTATCGGCAGCGAGTGGCCCGCGTGGATCAGGTGATCCAGGAGCTTTCGCTCAGCAA
ATGTCAGCACACGATCATCGGTGTGCCCGGCAGGGTGAAAGGTCTGTCCGGCGGAGAAAGGAAGCGTCTG
GCATTCGCCTCCGAGGCTCTAACCGATCCGCCGCTTCTGATCTGCGATGAGCCCACCTCCGGACTGGACT
CCTTTACCGCCCACAGCGTCGTCCAGGTGCTGAAGAAGCTGTCGCAGAAGGGCAAGACCGTCATCCTGAC
CATTCATCAGCCGTCTTCCGAGCTGTTTGAGCTCTTTGACAAGATCCTTCTGATGGCCGAGGGCAGGGTA
GCTTTCTTGGGCACTCCCAGCGAAGCCGTCGACTTCTTTTCCTAGTGAGTTCGATGTGTTTATTAAGGGT
ATCTAGTATTACATAACATCTCAACTCCTATCCAGCGTGGGTGCCCAGTGTCCTACCAACTACAATCCGG
CGGACTTTTACGTACAGGTGTTGGCCGTTGTGCCCGGACGGGAGATCGAGTCCCGTGATCGGATCGCCAA
GATATGCGACAATTTTGCCATTAGCAAAGTAGCCCGGGATATGGAGCAGTTGTTGGCCACCAAAAATCTG
GAGAAGCCACTGGAGCAGCCGGAGAATGGGTACACCTACAAGGCCACCTGGTTCATGCAGTTCCGGGCGG
TCCTGTGGCGATCCTGGCTGTCGGTGCTCAAGGAACCACTCCTCGTAAAAGTGCGACTTATTCAGACAAC
GGTGAGTGGTTCCAGTGGAAACAAATGATATAACGCTTACAATTCTTGGAAACAAATTCGCTAGATTTTA
GATAGAATTGCCTGATTCCACACCCTTCTTAGTTTTTTTCAATGAGATGTATAGTTTATAGTTTTGCAGA
AGATAAATAAATTTCATTTAACTCGCGAATATTAATGAGATGCGAGTAACATTTTAATTTGCAGATGGTT
GCCATCTTGATTGGCCTCATCTTTTTGGGCCAACAACTCACGCAAGTGGGTGTGATGAATATCAACGGAG
CCATCTTCCTCTTCCTGACCAACATGACCTTTCAAAACGTCTTTGCCACGATAAATGTAAGTCATGTTTA
GAATACATTTGCATTTCAATAATTTACTAACTTTCTAATGAATCGATTCGATTTAGGTGTTCACCTCAGA
GCTGCCAGTTTTTATGAGGGAGGCCCGAAGTCGACTTTATCGCTGTGACACATACTTTCTGGGCAAAACG
ATTGCCGAATTGCCGCTTTTTCTCACAGTGCCACTGGTCTTCACGGCGATTGCCTATCCGATGATCGGAC
TGCGGGCCGGAGTGCTGCACTTCTTCAACTGCCTGGCGCTGGTCACTCTGGTGGCCAATGTGTCAACGTC
CTTCGGATATCTAATATCCTGCGCCAGCTCCTCGACCTCGATGGCGCTGTCTGTGGGTCCGCCGGTTATC
ATACCATTCCTGCTCTTTGGCGGCTTCTTCTTGAACTCGGGCTCGGTGCCAGTATACCTCAAATGGTTGT
CGTACCTCTCATGGTTCCGTTACGCCAACGAGGGTCTGCTGATTAACCAATGGGCGGACGTGGAGCCGGG
CGAAATTAGCTGCACATCGTCGAACACCACGTGCCCCAGTTCGGGCAAGGTCATCCTGGAGACGCTTAAC
TTCTCCGCCGCCGATCTGCCGCTGGACTACGTGGGTCTGGCCATTCTCATCGTGAGCTTCCGGGTGCTCG
CATATCTGGCTCTAAGACTTCGGGCCCGACGCAAGGAGTAGCCGACATATATCCGAAATAACTGCTTGTT
TTTTTTTTTTACCATTATTACCATCGTGTTTACTGTTTATTGCCCCCTCAAAAAGCTAATGTAATTATAT
TTGTGCCAATAAAAACAAGATATGACCTATAGAATACAAGTATTTCCCCTTCGAACATCCCCACAAGTAG
ACTTTGGATTTGTCTTCTAACCAAAAGACTTACACACCTGCATACCTTACATCAAAAACTCGTTTATCGC
TACATAAAACACCGGGATATATTTTTTATATACATACTTTTCAAATCGCGCGCCCTCTTCATAA
