>Addgene plasmid #111801 | pUAST-Myc-dATG1 | depositor partial sequence | sequence record 210030 | 5' pUAST
TTAGAGANATCTGATAGGGATTGGGATTGCCACCATGGAACAGAAACTCATCTCTGAAGAGGATCTGNAA
TTCATGAATATTGTCGGGGAATATGAATACAGCTCCAAGGATATGCTGGGCCATGGCGCCTTTGCCGTCG
TCTACAAAGGACGTCATCGCAAGAAACACATGCCGGTGGCCATCAAGTGCATCACGAAGAAGGGACAACT
GAAGACGCAGAATCTGCTCGGCAAGGAGATCAAGATCCTGAAGGAGCTCACCGAGCTGCACCATGAGAAT
GTGGTGGCTCTGCTGGACTGCAAGGAGTCCCAGGATTGCGTCAGCCTGGTCATGGAGTATTGCAATGGCG
GCGACTTGGCGGATTATCTGAGTGTCAAGGGGACGCTCAGCGAGGATACCGTTAGACTCTTCCTCGTGCA
ACTAGCTGGTGCTATGAAAGCACTTTATACCAAAGGAATTGTGCATCGTGATCTCAAGCCACAAAACATT
TTGCTATCGCACAATTATGGCAAAACATTGCCAGCTCCATCGAAAATAACCCTGAAAATTGCGGATTTTG
GGTTTGCGCGATTCCTGAACGAGGGCGCCATGGCAGCCACTCTGTGCGGCTCTCCCATGTATATGGCGCC
CGAGGTGATCATGTCGCTGCAGTACGACTCCAAGGCGGATCTCTGGTCGCTGGGAACGATTGTCTACCAG
TGTTTGACTGGCAAGGCGCCATTCTATGCACAAACGCCCAACGAACTGAAGTCCTACTACGAGCAGAATG
CTAACCTGGCACCAAAAATTCCAAGTGGCGTGTCACCGGATCTGAGGGATCTGCTGCTGTGCCTGCTGCG
CCGCAACTCCAAGGATCGCATCTCGTACGAGAGCTTCTTTGTTCACCGCTTCCTTCAGGGNCAAGAAGGC
GGCCGTGTCGCCAGGTTGAGC
