>Addgene plasmid #111801 | pUAST-Myc-dATG1 | depositor partial sequence | sequence record 210031 | 3' pUAST
TCAAGATCTCTAGAGGTACCCTCGAGCTAAGCATTCTCATCGGTCATGTATATATAGCCATGCTGCTGCA
ATATGCTCAAACGCTTCTCAACGGCATCGCGATATTTGTTCAGCATCATTTTGTCCTGCGGATGATTGCA
CTTTTGCACCAACGAATGAAGCAGAATGTGTGCCGTGTTGTAACGTTCGAAGCAATTCTTCGTGTTCTTC
AGTAGCTCATCCAGAGCAGCGGCCTGGCACATATCCAGTGCGTAGTCATAGAGAATCTTGTCCGCCGTTA
TGTTAAATGCATTCGCCTTCTGCAATAGTCCGCTGCCATTGAGGCGTTTCGATTCGAACAGCATGCTCCG
GTATTTGGCGTTCATGGTGAGCAAAGCATTCTTCACATTGGACGACGGCTTTAGCTGGCCATTGCTTAGC
TGCTGGGAAGCCAGATTCATCCCGGACGATAGGAGCTGCAGTCCCCGGACGAGCAGCACCAGGCGCTCGG
CCCGTTTGCAGTGCTCAGGTGCGTGCGGCGGTATCTGCTGTGCATCCGCTGACGCCGCTTGCGCCGCCGA
CTGACTGCCGGCCACCATGAACGTGGAGAGCGGTGCGCATCGCGAATCGGCAACTTCCTGGATACAATCG
GTGAGCGCCAGCACAAAGTTCAGCTTGGACAATGTCTCGTTGTGCTCGCGATCCATCAGCGTCTCTTCGG
ACAGTTCTGGGGCCTGGAATGCATGTGGTTCCCCACCGCCGCCGGCTCCTGTGTCCAGCAGACTATGTAG
GCCACCAGTGGCCCCCAGTTCGGGCAGCGTAAAAGCTCGCGGTCCCAGCATGTGATGCTGATTGTTGTTC
TCCGATCCACTGCCCGCCGAACCAATCGAGCCCAATGATCCCGGCGCCACCAGCATTTGTTGGACTGCCC
CAAAGTGGGGCAATTTGGTAA
